>Addgene plasmid #35707 | pcDNA3.1-mRFP-Syx1 | addgene partial sequence | sequence record 44627 | DsRed1-C 5'-AGCTGGACATCACCTCCCACAACG-3'
GTACGAGCGCGCCGAGGGCCGCCACTCCACCGGCGCCGGTACCGAGCTCGGATCTGGGACAGGACCGGGC
GTCTCCGGGCGCCGAGCAGCAGCCAGGCCCAGCTCTGAGCTACCCTCCCCAGACTCCCAGCTCCTCTGGG
TCGGGGGTCATGCCCACAGCAGCGACAGCCAGGTATGCCATCATGCCGACTGCCAGCAGCTGCACCACCG
GGGGCCTCTCAACCTGTGTGAGACCTGTGATAGCAAGTTCCACAGCACCCTGCACTACGACGGCCATGTC
CGATTTGACCTGCCCCCGCAAGGCTCTGTCCTGGCCCGGAATGTTTCCACCCGGTCCTGTCCTCCCCGCA
CCAGCCCTGCTGCAGACCTGGAGGAAGAAGAGGAAGGCTGTACCGACGGAAAAGGGGACCGGAAGAGCGC
CGGCCTAAAAATCTCTAAGAAGAAAGCAAGGAGGAGACACACAGATGACCCGAGCAAGGAGTGCTTCACC
TTGAAATTCGACCTGAACGTGGACATCGAAACAGAAATTGTGCCAGCCATGAAGAAGAAGTCACTGGGGG
AAGTACTGCTGCCTGTGTTTGAGAGGAAGGGCATCGCACTGGGCAAGGTAGACATCTACCTGGATCAATC
CAACACACCCCTGTCCCTCACCTTCGAGGCCTACAAGTTTG
