>Addgene plasmid #35707 | pcDNA3.1-mRFP-Syx1 | addgene partial sequence | sequence record 46357 | f1ori-F 5'-GTGGACTCTTGTTCCAAACTGG-3'
TATTCTTTTGATTTATAAGGGATTTTGCCGATTTCGGCCTATTGGTTAAAAAATGAGCTGATTTAACAAA
AATTTAACGCGAATTAATTCTGTGGAATGTGTGTCAGTTAGGGTGTGGAAAGTCCCCAGGCTCCCCAGCA
GGCAGAAGTATGCAAAGCATGCATCTCAATTAGTCAGCAACCAGGTGTGGAAAGTCCCCAGGCTCCCCAG
CAGGCAGAAGTATGCAAAGCATGCATCTCAATTAGTCAGCAACCATAGTCCCGCCCCTAACTCCGCCCAT
CCCGCCCCTAACTCCGCCCAGTTCCGCCCATTCTCCGCCCCATGGCTGACTAATTTTTTTTATTTATGCA
GAGGCCGAGGCCGCCTCTGCCTCTGAGCTATTCCAGAAGTAGTGAGGAGGCTTTTTTGGAGGCCTAGGCT
TTTGCAAAAAGCTCCCGGGAGCTTGTATATCCATTTTCGGATCTGATCAAGAGACAGGATGAGGATCGTT
TCGCATGATTGAACAAGATGGATTGCACGCAGGTTCTCCGGCCGCTTGGGTGGAGAGGCTATTCGGCTAT
GACTGGGCACAACAGACAATCGGCTGCTCTGATGCCGCCGTGTTCCGGCTGTCAGCGCAGGGGCGCCCGG
TTCTTTTTGTCAAGACCGACCTGTCCGGTGCCCTGAATGAACTGCAGGACGAGGCAGCGCGGCTATCGTG
GCTGGCCACGACGGGCGTTCCTTGCGCAGCTGTGCTCGACGTTGTCACTGAAGCGGGAAGGGACTGGCTG
CTATTGGGCGAAGTGCCGGGGCAGGATCTCCTGTCATCTCACCTTGCTCCTGCCGAGAAAGTATCCATCA
TGGCTGATGCAATGCGGCGGCTGCATACGCTTGATCCGGCTACCTGCCC
