>Addgene plasmid #35707 | pcDNA3.1-mRFP-Syx1 | addgene partial sequence | sequence record 46822 | f1ori-R 5'-AGGGAAGAAAGCGAAAGGAG-3'
ACGCTGCGCGTAACCACCACACCCGCCGCGCTTAATGCGCCGCTTACAGGGCGCGTGGGGATACCCCCTA
GAGCCCCAGCTGGTTCTTTCCGCCTCAGAAGCCATAGAGCCCACCGCATCCCCAGCATGCCTGCTATTGT
CTTCCCAATCCTCCCCCTTGCTGTCCTGCCCCACCCCACCCCCCAGAATAGAATGACACCTACTCAGACA
ATGCGATGCAATTTCCTCATTTTATTAGGAAAGGACAGTGGGAGTGGCACCTTCCAGGGTCAAGGAAGGC
ACGGGGGAGGGGCAAACAACAGATGGCTGGCAACTAGAAGGCACAGTCGAGGCTGATCAGCGAGCTCTAG
CATTTAGGTGACACTATAGAATAGGGCCCTCTAGATGCATGCTCGAGCGGCCGCCAGTGTGATGGATATC
TGCAGAATTCCAGCACACTGGCGGCCGCTCGAGCATGCATCTAGAGGGCCCTATTCTATAGTGTCACCTA
AATGCTAGAGCTCGCTGATCAGCCTCGACTGTGCCTTCTAGTTGCCAGCCATCTGTTGTTTGCCCCTCC
