>Addgene plasmid #35707 | pcDNA3.1-mRFP-Syx1 | addgene partial sequence | sequence record 46823 | SP6 5'-ATTTAGGTGACACTATAG-3'
GTGATGGATATCTGCAGAATTCCAGCACACTGGCGGCCGCTCGAGCATGCATCTAGAGGGCCCTATTCTA
TAGTGTCACCTAAATATAGCCAAACTTAATAAATACGCAGCCTGACAGATCCCAGCCCGCGCCTCGGAGG
CCAGCATGACCAGGAAGGACAGGGACTCATTTCATGAATCCTAACGAAGGTGGCATTGANAGCCAGTGAG
CCCAGCCCAGAAAATCAGGGCTGGCAGAGTCAAGAGCAGAGGACAAGAGGCCACCTGGGCAAGAGGGGTG
TGTGTGTGTGTGGAGCATTGCAGCCAGGGCCTGGAACTCCACAGGACCCTTCTCTATTCCATCCAGTCTG
GCAAAGTGCAAATTGGCCATGAGGTGATGAGGCAACCACCCTGCCTGGCGCTCTGGCACACATGCACACA
TGAGGAGCTGAGAAGCAGGTGCTGTGACTTCTGGGAGGGAGGCAGGTTCTCTCTGCTGTCCTCAGGCAGT
GGTACCCTTGGGGGTCTCCTTGGTCTTCACACACAC
