>Addgene plasmid #35707 | pcDNA3.1-mRFP-Syx1 | addgene partial sequence | sequence record 47917 | mPlekhg5-F2 5'-CCCCACTTCCCTTCAAGACT-3'
CAGCGCCTGTGCCTCAGACCCCCTCTCCCCAGCCCTCACCCCGCCTCCGCCGTCGCACTCCTGTCCAGCT
GCTCCCTCGCCCGCCCCGCCTGCTCAAGTCCAAATCGGAGGCTAGCCTCTTACAATTACTGTCAGGAACC
CCAGCCGCCCGTGGCGTGCCTCCGGCTCCCAGCCGCAGCCTGTCAGAACTGTGCCTGATCTCTGTGGCCC
CTGGGGTTAGGACTCAGCGCCCCCTTCAGGGAGGTGGTCCTGGCTGGAATGGTCCAGGGATGTGTGACCC
CTGCCATGGCCCTCAGTTGTCAGAATCTGAGAACAGACCTAGCCACATGACGGGGGGACCTGCAGATTCT
GCCCGAAGGAGATGCAGAGAGATGCCTTCTGGGACTATGTCCAGGGTGCAGTCTGAGCCTCCCTCAGGGG
TCTCTGCTCAACACAGGAAGCTGACCCTGGCCCAGCTCTACCGGATCAGGACCACCCTGCTGCTCAACTC
CACGCTCACTGCCTCGGAGGTGTGAGCAGGAGACCCCTAGGGTGCCACTGAATAAGAGACAGTAGAGAGC
CCTGTCCTCTGGGGATACAGCACCTGCTTCACCGCTGCCTCGTGTGTGTGAAGACCAAGGAGACCCCCAA
GGGTACCACTGCCTGAGGACAGCAGAGAGAACCTGCCTCCCTCCCAGAAGTCACAGCACCTGCTTCTCAG
CTCCTCATGTGTGCATGTGTGCCAGAGCGCCAGGCAGGGTGGTTGCCTCATCACCTCATGGCCAATTTGC
ACTTTGCCAGACTGGATGGAATAGAGAAGGGTCCTGTGGAGTTCCAGGCCCTGGCTGCAATGCTCCACAC
ACACACACACCCCTCTTGCCCAGGTGGCCTCTTGTCCTCTGCTCTTGACTCTGCCAGCCCTGATTTTCTG
GGCTGGGCTCACTGGCTCTCAATGCCACCTT
