[The description below was written by a language model from this plasmid's Addgene catalogue record.]
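Description:
pcDNA3.1-mRFP-Syx1 is a mammalian expression plasmid built on a pcDNA3.1 backbone that already carries the monomeric red fluorescent protein mRFP (backbone about 5.5 kb without insert). It is propagated in E. coli as a high-copy plasmid under ampicillin selection. It also carries a neomycin resistance marker, so transfected mammalian cells can be selected with G418, for example to derive stable lines.

The payload is a roughly 3.2 kb mouse cDNA encoding Syx1, the synectin-binding RhoA exchange factor (gene Plekhg5, also known as Syx). It is placed downstream of mRFP so that the protein is produced as an N-terminally mRFP-tagged fusion. Expression is driven by the CMV promoter, a strong constitutive promoter in most mammalian cell types. The insert was introduced by restriction cloning, but the record does not state which sites were used. The coding sequence differs from the reference protein by an R205K substitution. According to the depositor, this reflects the original mouse cDNA clone and is not a cloning artefact or a deliberately engineered mutation.

No feature table is provided, so other backbone elements such as the replication origin and polyadenylation signals are not documented here. The red fluorescent tag allows the subcellular localization of Syx1 to be followed by microscopy in transfected cells and makes expressing cells easy to identify. The associated study concerns how a PDZ-binding motif determines the function of this Rho guanine nucleotide exchange factor and its effect on cell phenotype, which fits use of the construct for overexpression and localization experiments on RhoA signalling.
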