Addgene plasmid #35707: pcDNA3.1-mRFP-Syx1
Depositing lab: Arie Horowitz. Publication: A PDZ-binding motif as a critical determinant of Rho guanine exchange factor function and cell phenotype. Liu M, Horowitz A. Mol Biol Cell. 2006 Apr;17(4):1880-7. Epub 2006 Feb 8. 10.1091/mbc.e06-01-0002 PubMed 16467373.
Backbone
  Vector backbone: pcDNA3.1-mRFP
  Backbone size w/o insert (bp): 5500
  Vector type: Mammalian Expression
  Selectable markers: Neomycin (select with G418)
Growth in bacteria
  Bacterial resistance: Ampicillin, 100 μg/mL
  Growth temperature: 37°C
  Growth strain: DH5alpha
  Copy number: High Copy
Gene/Insert
  Gene/Insert name: Syx1 (alt name: synectin-binding RhoA ex-change factor)
  Species: M. musculus (mouse)
  Insert size (bp): 3219
  Mutation: R205K
  Entrez Gene: Plekhg5 (a.k.a. Syx)
  Promoter: CMV
  Tag / fusion protein: mRFP (N terminal on backbone)
  Cloning method: Restriction Enzyme; 5′ cloning site NA (unknown if destroyed); 3′ cloning site NA (unknown if destroyed)
  Sequencing primers: 5′ RFP-F
Terms and licenses: Academic/Nonprofit Terms; Industry Terms: Not Available to Industry
Depositor comments: This construct contains a R205K mutation when compared to GenBank ID NP_001004156.1 This mutation reflects the sequence of the original mouse cDNA clone and was not introduced erroneously. The plasmid is exactly as described in the associated publication.
How to cite: pcDNA3.1-mRFP-Syx1 was a gift from Arie Horowitz (Addgene plasmid # 35707 ; http://n2t.net/addgene:35707 ; RRID:Addgene_35707)
